>Addgene plasmid #65828 | Pflp-18::NGL-1::spGFP11 | addgene partial sequence | sequence record 122524 | PD49-83-R 5'-GAGCACAGGGAGAAAGAGCA-3'
TGGACTTAGAAGTCAGAGGCACGGGCGCGAGATGCTGAAAATTTAAATATTACTCGTTAGTTAGTAGAAC
TCAGTTTAAACTTACTCTGATGACAGCGGCCCCTATTATTTTTGACACCAGACAAGTTGGTAATGGTAGC
GACCGGCGCTCAGTTGGAATTCTTAGACCTGTATCTCTTCCAATGTCGGTGCTTGAGCAGCAGTCAAACG
GCTATTTTGAAGCGCAAGCGCGGCACGTCCGTGACGTGGACACGTTGGTGATATTCCCGCGGGTCGCATC
GAAGTTGAGTTCTTGTGCGATGCGGATAGTAAGGGTTCCTGTTCCTGAAATGAATGCCTCGGAAGCGTGC
CGTGAACCGTGGATCCGTTCCGAAGATGCGGCACCCGATGATCGAAAATGTCGTCGTGAACACCATTGAG
CGGTGGCGGAGGTGGTGGCATGAGGGATAACGGCGAGTTTAAGCTGTTGTATTGTTCCGCGCCGCCGCCA
TGGTTGGAGTTATAAGTCTGATACTGCAGTTGAAACTTCTTCTCGTTCCGCCGCTTCTTTCCCCATTCTC
TACGAACAGCAATTAATAGGCAAACGTTCATAATGAGGAATCCACAACCGATGAAAATAACGCCACCGAG
AGCTTTTCCAGTAAAACTTCCAGCGGCGGCCTTTTCACTTTCAGTTGTTGTTTGGAGAGTTGTGGGCGAT
TCACTTGGTTTGGGCTTTGTTGTAAGCTCTGGTGGTGGTGATGGGGGCATTGGTGGTGGCGGGAACGGAA
GATTCGCATATGAAGAAAAATGACGGGTTTTTCCAAAGTAAGAGTCTTTTCGGAAATGATCTGACAGCAA
ATGATGCTCTTCTCCAACAGGCTCTGTTTCCTTTCCATTCTTGTGCAATTGCGGGATAAAGTTATTCCAA
AATCCTACTTGAGCATTCCGATAGTAGTTTTTGACTCGAGGGCGATCAGTAATTTCCAAATAAGCTTCTC
TATTTGGTTGGTCAAATTGTGGCCAGGCTGTTGAATGAAACACGTCCCCCATTGGGAAGTTTTTGGACAT
TGGATTTGGCTTTGATGGATCTCCCGATTTTACAAAGTTTGATACATAATGCATCATAACTTTTGAAAT
