>Addgene plasmid #65828 | Pflp-18::NGL-1::spGFP11 | addgene partial sequence | sequence record 122558 | M13-Rev 5'-CAGGAAACAGCTATGACC-3'
TTATTTTTTCTAGTACGTCAATTTTGACTTGCACTTAAAATCTGCATTTTAAAAATGAAAATTCAGTGCA
GCTGCAGTGCAGTGCGGCTATTATTTTCGGCATTTTTGCAAAACTTACACACCACCGTTATAAGAAAATA
TTTGTCTTTTTTTTTAAATTTTTATTCAGTCGTTATTCGAAAAAGACTTACAGTACCTTGCTGAATTCCT
TCCGCATTGCGCTAAAATTTACCGATTGCAAAATAATCTTACATGCTATAGTAATAAAAAATTTACATAC
TTGCCATTTCATTTCATTTAATTATTTCATCCAATTTATCTTGATCAGTATTACTCTTTGTTAAAAATTC
CACTGTTCAATTTTTACATTTCAGTTGTTTTAATATCGAAGTGCACAAGAAGCGCGAACATAATGGACAC
CATCGCTCAAAAATTATGCTTCTAGTCGTAGTTCCTCGAGCATTTTTGATCTCAAAAGACATTTCCAAGA
GCAATAATTGCCATTTTTGAGCTACAAGTACCATATCCTGCTCATAATTCATGTTCCACCACTCCCTAAA
GTTTTTTCTTTGGAAA
