>Addgene plasmid #65828 | Pflp-18::NGL-1::spGFP11 | addgene partial sequence | sequence record 127284 | pSM-F 5'-cttgaccctctttaaattgag-3'
TCTTCTCCTTCTTTTTCTGCCCAGGATACGATCCCGCGATCACATGGTCCTGCATGAGTATGTGAACGCC
GCCGGGATCACTGAGCTCGGATCTGGATCTGGATCTGGATCTGGATCTGGATCTTATGATGTTCGATCAG
TCACCACATCCTGGGGCATGGTGAGAGGTGAAGTGGTTAGCCCCGAAGGAGATGATCTACCGCCAGTAGC
ACAGTATCTAGGCATTCCGTATGGCGTGGCTCCTACTGGACAGTATCGTTTCAACATGGCCATATCTGCC
GCCAAATGGACACATATGCCAAAGGACGCGCGCAAAGTTTCTCCAGTCTGCATTCAAACTGACATGCCGG
AATTAAGTGAAACAAAAGCATTCAAACATACTTCTGCACAGCGTTTTGACTTTAATCATCGACTGCTTCC
GCATCTCAAGAAACAATCGGAAGACTGTCTCTACATGAATATCTACGTTCCGGAGAGATTAGAAATCTCC
AGGGACAGCTACTTACCGGTAATGGTAATTGTACACGGAGAAGAGTATGGATGGGGTACGGGCAACGCAT
TTAATGGTACCACGTTGGCTGCTTACGGTCATATTATTGTAGTCACATTGAACTATAGACTGGGTGTTTT
CGGGTTTTTGGGACGATGTGAATCATCGTCTTGCTCTGGTAATAGTGGAATTTCGGATCTGGTATCGGCT
TTGACAATGCTCAA
