[The description below was written by a language model from this plasmid's Addgene catalogue record.]
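Description:
Pflp-18::NGL-1::spGFP11 is a C. elegans expression plasmid built on the pSM worm expression backbone (about 3.5 kb), with a total size of roughly 9.2 kb. It is maintained in E. coli as a high-copy plasmid under ampicillin selection. The record gives no feature table, so the bacterial origin, any 3′ UTR and other backbone elements are not specified. The plasmid name spells the gene "NGL-1", but the insert fields identify it as nlg-1, the C. elegans neuroligin gene.

The payload is an approximately 2.6 kb nlg-1 cDNA cloned between NheI and PmeI sites, both of which are retained, and placed under the flp-18 promoter, which restricts expression to the subset of neurons in which that neuropeptide gene is active. The neuroligin is tagged with spGFP11, the small fragment of split GFP, recorded as an N-terminal fusion on the insert. The cDNA carries an N142S substitution that the depositor states does not affect plasmid function.

The construct is one half of a GRASP (GFP Reconstitution Across Synaptic Partners) pair. NLG-1 is a synaptically localised transmembrane protein, so it serves as a carrier that displays the non-fluorescent spGFP11 fragment at synaptic membranes. When a partner neuron expresses the complementary spGFP1-10 fragment on its own carrier under a different promoter, the two fragments can assemble into fluorescent GFP only where the two cell membranes are closely apposed. This supports the stated purpose of trans-synaptic labeling, allowing synapses between defined neurons to be visualised in living worms.
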