Addgene plasmid #65828: Pflp-18::NGL-1::spGFP11
Purpose: For trans-synaptic labeling
Depositing lab: Cori Bargmann & Kang Shen. Depositing organization: Stanford University. Publication: GFP Reconstitution Across Synaptic Partners (GRASP) defines cell contacts and synapses in living nervous systems. Feinberg EH, Vanhoven MK, Bendesky A, Wang G, Fetter RD, Shen K, Bargmann CI. Neuron. 2008 Feb 7. 57(3):353-63. 10.1016/j.neuron.2007.11.030 PubMed 18255029.
Backbone
  Vector backbone: pSM
  Backbone manufacturer: C.I. Bargmann and S. MaCarroll
  Backbone size w/o insert (bp): 3500
  Total vector size (bp): 9194
  Vector type: Worm Expression
Growth in bacteria
  Bacterial resistance: Ampicillin, 100 μg/mL
  Growth temperature: 37°C
  Growth strain: DH5alpha
  Copy number: High Copy
Gene/Insert
  Gene/Insert name: NLG-1 (alt name: NLG-1 cDNA)
  Species: C. elegans (nematode)
  Insert size (bp): 2610
  Mutation: N142S
  Entrez Gene: nlg-1 (a.k.a. CELE_C40C9.5)
  Promoter: Pflp-18
  Tag / fusion protein: spGFP11 (N terminal on insert)
  Cloning method: Restriction Enzyme; 5′ cloning site NheI (not destroyed); 3′ cloning site PmeI (not destroyed)
  Sequencing primers: 5′ GCCAAAGGACCCAAAGGTATG
Resource information
  A portion of this plasmid was derived from a plasmid made by: Miri K. VanHoven made it originally, named as MVC12
Terms and licenses: Academic/Nonprofit Terms; Industry Terms: Not Available to Industry
Depositor comments: Mutation N142S does not affect plasmid function
How to cite: Pflp-18::NGL-1::spGFP11 was a gift from Cori Bargmann & Kang Shen (Addgene plasmid # 65828 ; http://n2t.net/addgene:65828 ; RRID:Addgene_65828)
